>Addgene plasmid #99506 | lenti-HA-mBec1 F121A | addgene full sequence | sequence record 197228 | Addgene NGS Result
GTGATGCGGTTTTGGCAGTACATCAATGGGCGTGGATAGCGGTTTGACTCACGGGGATTTCCAAGTCTCC
ACCCCATTGACGTCAATGGGAGTTTGTTTTGGCACCAAAATCAACGGGACTTTCCAAAATGTCGTAACAA
CTCCGCCCCATTGACGCAAATGGGCGGTAGGCGTGTACGGTGGGAGGTTTATATAAGCAGAGCTCGTTTA
GTGAACCGTCAGATCGCCTGGAGACGCCATCCACGCTGTTTTGACCTCCATAGAAGATTCTAGAGTCGAC
GCCACCATGTACCCATACGATGTTCCAGATTACGCTGGGGGAGGCGAGGGGTCTAAGGCGTCCAGCAGCA
CCATGCAGGTGAGCTTCGTGTGCCAGCGCTGTAGCCAGCCTCTGAAACTGGACACGAGCTTCAAGATCCT
GGACCGGGTCACCATCCAGGAACTCACAGCTCCATTACTTACCACAGCCCAGGCGAAACCAGGAGAGACC
CAGGAGGAAGAGGCTAATAGCGGTGAAGAACCTTTCATTGAAACTCGCCAGGATGGTGTCTCTCGAAGAT
TCATCCCCCCAGCCAGGATGATGTCTACAGAAAGTGCTAATAGCTTCACTCTGATCGGGGAGGCATCTGA
TGGTGGCACCATGGAGAACCTCAGCCGGAGACTCAAGGTCACTGGAGACCTGGCTGACATCATGTCGGGC
CAGACCGATGTGGATCACCCGCTGTGTGAGGAATGCACAGACACTCTTTTAGACCAGCTGGACACTCAGC
TCAATGTCACTGAGAATGAATGTCAGAACTACAAACGCTGTTTGGAGATCCTGGAGCAGATGAATGAGGA
TGACAGTGAGCAGCTGCAGAGGGAGCTGAAGGAGCTGGCCTTGGAGGAGGAGAGGCTGATCCAGGAGCTG
GAAGATGTGGAAAAGAACCGCAAGGTGGTGGCAGAGAACCTGGAGAAGGTCCAGGCTGAGGCGGAGAGAT
TGGACCAGGAGGAAGCTCAGTACCAGCGGGAGTATAGTGAGTTTAAAAGGCAGCAGCTGGAGTTGGATGA
CGAACTCAAGAGTGTGGAGAACCAGGTGCGCTACGCCCAGATCCAGCTGGACAAGCTCAAGAAGACCAAT
GTCTTCAATGCCACCTTCCATATCTGGCACAGCGGACAGTTTGGCACAATCAATAATTTCAGACTGGGTC
GCTTGCCCAGCGTTCCAGTGGAGTGGAATGAAATCAATGCTGCCTGGGGCCAGACAGTGCTGCTGCTCCA
TGCTTTGGCCAATAAGATGGGTCTGAAGTTTCAGAGGTACCGACTTGTTCCCTATGGAAATCATTCCTAT
CTGGAGTCTCTGACAGACAAATCTAAGGAGTTGCCGTTATACTGTTCTGGGGGTTTGCGGTTTTTCTGGG
ACAACAAGTTTGACCATGCAATGGTAGCTTTTCTGGACTGTGTGCAGCAGTTCAAAGAAGAGGTGGAAAA
AGGAGAGACTCGATTTTGTCTTCCGTACAGGATGGACGTGGAGAAAGGCAAGATTGAAGACACTGGAGGC
AGTGGCGGCTCCTATTCCATCAAAACCCAGTTTAACTCGGAGGAGCAGTGGACAAAAGCGCTCAAGTTCA
TGCTGACCAATCTCAAGTGGGGTCTTGCCTGGGTGTCCTCACAGTTCTATAACAAGTGAGAATTCGAATT
TAAATCGGATCCGCGGCCGCGAAGGATCTGCGATCGCTCCGGTGCCCGTCAGTGGGCAGAGCGCACATCG
CCCACAGTCCCCGAGAAGTTGGGGGGAGGGGTCGGCAATTGAACGGGTGCCTAGAGAAGGTGGCGCGGGG
TAAACTGGGAAAGTGATGTCGTGTACTGGCTCCGCCTTTTTCCCGAGGGTGGGGGAGAACCGTATATAAG
TGCAGTAGTCGCCGTGAACGTTCTTTTTCGCAACGGGTTTGCCGCCAGAACACAGCTGAAGCTTCGAGGG
GCTCGCATCTCTCCTTCACGCGCCCGCCGCCCTACCTGAGGCCGCCATCCACGCCGGTTGAGTCGCGTTC
TGCCGCCTCCCGCCTGTGGTGCCTCCTGAACTGCGTCCGCCGTCTAGGTAAGTTTAAAGCTCAGGTCGAG
ACCGGGCCTTTGTCCGGCGCTCCCTTGGAGCCTACCTAGACTCAGCCGGCTCTCCACGCTTTGCCTGACC
CTGCTTGCTCAACTCTACGTCTTTGTTTCGTTTTCTGTTCTGCGCCGTTACAGATCCAAGCTGTGACCGG
CGCCTACGCTAGACGCCACCATGGAGAGCGACGAGAGCGGCCTGCCCGCCATGGAGATCGAGTGCCGCAT
CACCGGCACCCTGAACGGCGTGGAGTTCGAGCTGGTGGGCGGCGGAGAGGGCACCCCCAAGCAGGGCCGC
ATGACCAACAAGATGAAGAGCACCAAAGGCGCCCTGACCTTCAGCCCCTACCTGCTGAGCCACGTGATGG
GCTACGGCTTCTACCACTTCGGCACCTACCCCAGCGGCTACGAGAACCCCTTCCTGCACGCCATCAACAA
CGGCGGCTACACCAACACCCGCATCGAGAAGTACGAGGACGGCGGCGTGCTGCACGTGAGCTTCAGCTAC
CGCTACGAGGCCGGCCGCGTGATCGGCGACTTCAAGGTGGTGGGCACCGGCTTCCCCGAGGACAGCGTGA
TCTTCACCGACAAGATCATCCGCAGCAACGCCACCGTGGAGCACCTGCACCCCATGGGCGATAACGTGCT
GGTGGGCAGCTTCGCCCGCACCTTCAGCCTGCGCGACGGCGGCTACTACAGCTTCGTGGTGGACAGCCAC
ATGCACTTCAAGAGCGCCATCCACCCCAGCATCCTGCAGAACGGGGGCCCCATGTTCGCCTTCCGCCGCG
TGGAGGAGCTGCACAGCAACACCGAGCTGGGCATCGTGGAGTACCAGCACGCCTTCAAGACCCCCATCGC
CTTCGCCAGATCCCGCGCTCAGTCGTCCAATTCTGCCGTGGACGGCACCGCCGGACCCGGCTCCACCGGA
TCTCGCGAGGGCAGAGGAAGTCTTCTAACATGCGGTGACGTGGAGGAGAATCCCGGCCCTATGACCGAGT
ACAAGCCCACGGTGCGCCTCGCCACCCGCGACGACGTCCCCAGGGCCGTACGCACCCTCGCCGCCGCGTT
CGCCGACTACCCCGCCACGCGCCACACCGTCGATCCGGACCGCCACATCGAGCGGGTCACCGAGCTGCAA
GAACTCTTCCTCACGCGCGTCGGGCTCGACATCGGCAAGGTGTGGGTCGCGGACGACGGCGCCGCGGTGG
CGGTCTGGACCACGCCGGAGAGCGTCGAAGCGGGGGCGGTGTTCGCCGAGATCGGCCCGCGCATGGCCGA
GTTGAGCGGTTCCCGGCTGGCCGCGCAGCAACAGATGGAAGGCCTCCTGGCGCCGCACCGGCCCAAGGAG
CCCGCGTGGTTCCTGGCCACCGTCGGCGTCTCGCCCGACCACCAGGGCAAGGGTCTGGGCAGCGCCGTCG
TGCTCCCCGGAGTGGAGGCGGCCGAGCGCGCCGGGGTGCCCGCCTTCCTGGAGACCTCCGCGCCCCGCAA
CCTCCCCTTCTACGAGCGGCTCGGCTTCACCGTCACCGCCGACGTCGAGGTGCCCGAAGGACCGCGCACC
TGGTGCATGACCCGCAAGCCCGGTGCCTGAAATCAACCTCTGGATTACAAAATTTGTGAAAGATTGACTG
GTATTCTTAACTATGTTGCTCCTTTTACGCTATGTGGATACGCTGCTTTAATGCCTTTGTATCATGCTAT
TGCTTCCCGTATGGCTTTCATTTTCTCCTCCTTGTATAAATCCTGGTTGCTGTCTCTTTATGAGGAGTTG
TGGCCCGTTGTCAGGCAACGTGGCGTGGTGTGCACTGTGTTTGCTGACGCAACCCCCACTGGTTGGGGCA
TTGCCACCACCTGTCAGCTCCTTTCCGGGACTTTCGCTTTCCCCCTCCCTATTGCCACGGCGGAACTCAT
CGCCGCCTGCCTTGCCCGCTGCTGGACAGGGGCTCGGCTGTTGGGCACTGACAATTCCGTGGTGTTGTCG
GGGAAATCATCGTCCTTTCCTTGGCTGCTCGCCTGTGTTGCCACCTGGATTCTGCGCGGGACGTCCTTCT
GCTACGTCCCTTCGGCCCTCAATCCAGCGGACCTTCCTTCCCGCGGCCTGCTGCCGGCTCTGCGGCCTCT
TCCGCGTCTCCGCCTTCGCCCTCAGACGAGTCGGATCTCCCTTTGGGCCGCCTCCCCGCCTGGTACCTTT
AAGACCAATGACTTACAAGGCAGCTGTAGATCTTAGCCACTTTTTAAAAGAAAAGGGGGGACTGGAAGGG
CTAATTCACTCCCAACGAAGATAAGATCTGCTTTTTGCTTGTACTGGGTCTCTCTGGTTAGACCAGATCT
GAGCCTGGGAGCTCTCTGGCTAACTAGGGAACCCACTGCTTAAGCCTCAATAAAGCTTGCCTTGAGTGCT
TCAAGTAGTGTGTGCCCGTCTGTTGTGTGACTCTGGTAACTAGAGATCCCTCAGACCCTTTTAGTCAGTG
TGGAAAATCTCTAGCAGTAGTAGTTCATGTCATCTTATTATTCAGTATTTATAACTTGCAAAGAAATGAA
TATCAGAGAGTGAGAGGAACTTGTTTATTGCAGCTTATAATGGTTACAAATAAAGCAATAGCATCACAAA
TTTCACAAATAAAGCATTTTTTTCACTGCATTCTAGTTGTGGTTTGTCCAAACTCATCAATGTATCTTAT
CATGTCTGGCTCTAGCTATCCCGCCCCTAACTCCGCCCATCCCGCCCCTAACTCCGCCCAGTTCCGCCCA
TTCTCCGCCCCATGGCTGACTAATTTTTTTTATTTATGCAGAGGCCGAGGCCGCCTCGGCCTCTGAGCTA
TTCCAGAAGTAGTGAGGAGGCTTTTTTGGAGGCCTAGACTTTTGCAGAGACCAAATTCGTAATCATGTCA
TAGCTGTTTCCTGTGTGAAATTGTTATCCGCTCACAATTCCACACAACATACGAGCCGGAAGCATAAAGT
GTAAAGCCTGGGGTGCCTAATGAGTGAGCTAACTCACATTAATTGCGTTGCGCTCACTGCCCGCTTTCCA
GTCGGGAAACCTGTCGTGCCAGCTGCATTAATGAATCGGCCAACGCGCGGGGAGAGGCGGTTTGCGTATT
GGGCGCTCTTCCGCTTCCTCGCTCACTGACTCGCTGCGCTCGGTCGTTCGGCTGCGGCGAGCGGTATCAG
CTCACTCAAAGGCGGTAATACGGTTATCCACAGAATCAGGGGATAACGCAGGAAAGAACATGTGAGCAAA
AGGCCAGCAAAAGGCCAGGAACCGTAAAAAGGCCGCGTTGCTGGCGTTTTTCCATAGGCTCCGCCCCCCT
GACGAGCATCACAAAAATCGACGCTCAAGTCAGAGGTGGCGAAACCCGACAGGACTATAAAGATACCAGG
CGTTTCCCCCTGGAAGCTCCCTCGTGCGCTCTCCTGTTCCGACCCTGCCGCTTACCGGATACCTGTCCGC
CTTTCTCCCTTCGGGAAGCGTGGCGCTTTCTCATAGCTCACGCTGTAGGTATCTCAGTTCGGTGTAGGTC
GTTCGCTCCAAGCTGGGCTGTGTGCACGAACCCCCCGTTCAGCCCGACCGCTGCGCCTTATCCGGTAACT
ATCGTCTTGAGTCCAACCCGGTAAGACACGACTTATCGCCACTGGCAGCAGCCACTGGTAACAGGATTAG
CAGAGCGAGGTATGTAGGCGGTGCTACAGAGTTCTTGAAGTGGTGGCCTAACTACGGCTACACTAGAAGA
ACAGTATTTGGTATCTGCGCTCTGCTGAAGCCAGTTACCTTCGGAAAAAGAGTTGGTAGCTCTTGATCCG
GCAAACAAACCACCGCTGGTAGCGGTGGTTTTTTTGTTTGCAAGCAGCAGATTACGCGCAGAAAAAAAGG
ATCTCAAGAAGATCCTTTGATCTTTTCTACGGGGTCTGACGCTCAGTGGAACGAAAACTCACGTTAAGGG
ATTTTGGTCATGAGATTATCAAAAAGGATCTTCACCTAGATCCTTTTAAATTAAAAATGAAGTTTTAAAT
CAATCTAAAGTATATATGAGTAAACTTGGTCTGACAGTTACCAATGCTTAATCAGTGAGGCACCTATCTC
AGCGATCTGTCTATTTCGTTCATCCATAGTTGCCTGACTCCCCGTCGTGTAGATAACTACGATACGGGAG
GGCTTACCATCTGGCCCCAGTGCTGCAATGATACCGCGAGACCCACGCTCACCGGCTCCAGATTTATCAG
CAATAAACCAGCCAGCCGGAAGGGCCGAGCGCAGAAGTGGTCCTGCAACTTTATCCGCCTCCATCCAGTC
TATTAATTGTTGCCGGGAAGCTAGAGTAAGTAGTTCGCCAGTTAATAGTTTGCGCAACGTTGTTGCCATT
GCTACAGGCATCGTGGTGTCACGCTCGTCGTTTGGTATGGCTTCATTCAGCTCCGGTTCCCAACGATCAA
GGCGAGTTACATGATCCCCCATGTTGTGCAAAAAAGCGGTTAGCTCCTTCGGTCCTCCGATCGTTGTCAG
AAGTAAGTTGGCCGCAGTGTTATCACTCATGGTTATGGCAGCACTGCATAATTCTCTTACTGTCATGCCA
TCCGTAAGATGCTTTTCTGTGACTGGTGAGTACTCAACCAAGTCATTCTGAGAATAGTGTATGCGGCGAC
CGAGTTGCTCTTGCCCGGCGTCAATACGGGATAATACCGCGCCACATAGCAGAACTTTAAAAGTGCTCAT
CATTGGAAAACGTTCTTCGGGGCGAAAACTCTCAAGGATCTTACCGCTGTTGAGATCCAGTTCGATGTAA
CCCACTCGTGCACCCAACTGATCTTCAGCATCTTTTACTTTCACCAGCGTTTCTGGGTGAGCAAAAACAG
GAAGGCAAAATGCCGCAAAAAAGGGAATAAGGGCGACACGGAAATGTTGAATACTCATACTCTTCCTTTT
TCAATATTATTGAAGCATTTATCAGGGTTATTGTCTCATGAGCGGATACATATTTGAATGTATTTAGAAA
AATAAACAAATAGGGGTTCCGCGCACATTTCCCCGAAAAGTGCCACCTGACGTCTAAGAAACCATTATTA
TCATGACATTAACCTATAAAAATAGGCGTATCACGAGGCCCTTTCGTCTCGCGCGTTTCGGTGATGACGG
TGAAAACCTCTGACACATGCAGCTCCCGGAGACGGTCACAGCTTGTCTGTAAGCGGATGCCGGGAGCAGA
CAAGCCCGTCAGGGCGCGTCAGCGGGTGTTGGCGGGTGTCGGGGCTGGCTTAACTATGCGGCATCAGAGC
AGATTGTACTGAGAGTGCACCATATGCGGTGTGAAATACCGCACAGATGCGTAAGGAGAAAATACCGCAT
CAGGCGCCATTCGCCATTCAGGCTGCGCAACTGTTGGGAAGGGCGATCGGTGCGGGCCTCTTCGCTATTA
CGCCAGCTGGCGAAAGGGGGATGTGCTGCAAGGCGATTAAGTTGGGTAACGCCAGGGTTTTCCCAGTCAC
GACGTTGTAAAACGACGGCCAGTGCCAAGCTGACGCGTGTAGTCTTATGCAATACTCTTGTAGTCTTGCA
ACATGGTAACGATGAGTTAGCAACATGCCTTACAAGGAGAGAAAAAGCACCGTGCATGCCGATTGGTGGA
AGTAAGGTGGTACGATCGTGCCTTATTAGGAAGGCAACAGACGGGTCTGACATGGATTGGACGAACCACT
GAATTGCCGCATTGCAGAGATATTGTATTTAAGTGCCTAGCTCGATACATAAACGGGTCTCTCTGGTTAG
ACCAGATCTGAGCCTGGGAGCTCTCTGGCTAACTAGGGAACCCACTGCTTAAGCCTCAATAAAGCTTGCC
TTGAGTGCTTCAAGTAGTGTGTGCCCGTCTGTTGTGTGACTCTGGTAACTAGAGATCCCTCAGACCCTTT
TAGTCAGTGTGGAAAATCTCTAGCAGTGGCGCCCGAACAGGGACTTGAAAGCGAAAGGGAAACCAGAGGA
GCTCTCTCGACGCAGGACTCGGCTTGCTGAAGCGCGCACGGCAAGAGGCGAGGGGCGGCGACTGGTGAGT
ACGCCAAAAATTTTGACTAGCGGAGGCTAGAAGGAGAGAGATGGGTGCGAGAGCGTCAGTATTAAGCGGG
GGAGAATTAGATCGCGATGGGAAAAAATTCGGTTAAGGCCAGGGGGAAAGAAAAAATATAAATTAAAACA
TATAGTATGGGCAAGCAGGGAGCTAGAACGATTCGCAGTTAATCCTGGCCTGTTAGAAACATCAGAAGGC
TGTAGACAAATACTGGGACAGCTACAACCATCCCTTCAGACAGGATCAGAAGAACTTAGATCATTATATA
ATACAGTAGCAACCCTCTATTGTGTGCATCAAAGGATAGAGATAAAAGACACCAAGGAAGCTTTAGACAA
GATAGAGGAAGAGCAAAACAAAAGTAAGACCACCGCACAGCAAGCGGCCACTGATCTTCAGACCTGGAGG
AGGAGATATGAGGGACAATTGGAGAAGTGAATTATATAAATATAAAGTAGTAAAAATTGAACCATTAGGA
GTAGCACCCACCAAGGCAAAGAGAAGAGTGGTGCAGAGAGAAAAAAGAGCAGTGGGAATAGGAGCTTTGT
TCCTTGGGTTCTTGGGAGCAGCAGGAAGCACTATGGGCGCAGCGTCAATGACGCTGACGGTACAGGCCAG
ACAATTATTGTCTGGTATAGTGCAGCAGCAGAACAATTTGCTGAGGGCTATTGAGGCGCAACAGCATCTG
TTGCAACTCACAGTCTGGGGCATCAAGCAGCTCCAGGCAAGAATCCTGGCTGTGGAAAGATACCTAAAGG
ATCAACAGCTCCTGGGGATTTGGGGTTGCTCTGGAAAACTCATTTGCACCACTGCTGTGCCTTGGAATGC
TAGTTGGAGTAATAAATCTCTGGAACAGATTTGGAATCACACGACCTGGATGGAGTGGGACAGAGAAATT
AACAATTACACAAGCTTAATACACTCCTTAATTGAAGAATCGCAAAACCAGCAAGAAAAGAATGAACAAG
AATTATTGGAATTAGATAAATGGGCAAGTTTGTGGAATTGGTTTAACATAACAAATTGGCTGTGGTATAT
AAAATTATTCATAATGATAGTAGGAGGCTTGGTAGGTTTAAGAATAGTTTTTGCTGTACTTTCTATAGTG
AATAGAGTTAGGCAGGGATATTCACCATTATCGTTTCAGACCCACCTCCCAACCCCGAGGGGACCCGACA
GGCCCGAAGGAATAGAAGAAGAAGGTGGAGAGAGAGACAGAGACAGATCCATTCGATTAGTGAACGGATC
TCGACGGTATCGGTTAACTTTTAAAAGAAAAGGGGGGATTGGGGGGTACAGTGCAGGGGAAAGAATAGTA
GACATAATAGCAACAGACATACAAACTAAAGAATTACAAAAACAAATTACAAAATTCAAAATTTTATCGA
TACTAGTATTATGCCCAGTACATGACCTTATGGGACTTTCCTACTTGGCAGTACATCTACGTATTAGTCA
TCGCTATTACCATG
Features (pLannotate 1.2.2; 30 found; start..end, strand, type, name):
      1..204     +  promoter       CMV promoter: human cytomegalovirus (CMV) immediate early promoter
    290..316     +  CDS            3xHA (fragment): three tandem HA epitope tags
    326..1666    +  CDS            Becn1: BECN1_MOUSE - Experimental evidence at protein level: Swiss-Prot protein existence level 1. Beclin-1-C 35 kDa localized to mitochondria can promote apoptosis; it induces the mitochondrial translocation of BAX and the release of proapoptotic factors (By similarity). From Mus musculus (Mouse).
   1734..1945    +  promoter       EF-1α core promoter: core promoter for human elongation factor EF-1α
   1958..2226    +  LTR            5' LTR (truncated): truncated 5' long terminal repeat (LTR) from human T-cell leukemia virus (HTLV) type 1
   2283..2947    +  CDS            CopGFP (fragment): green fluorescent protein 2 from Pontellina plumata, also known as ppluGFP2 (Shagin et al., 2004)
   3071..3670    +  CDS            PuroR: puromycin N-acetyltransferase; pac from Streptomyces alboniger; confers resistance to puromycin
   3671..4259    +  misc_feature   WPRE: woodchuck hepatitis virus posttranscriptional regulatory element
   4254..4361    +  CDS            nef (fragment): NEF_SIVS4 - Experimental evidence at protein level: Swiss-Prot protein existence level 1. Interferes with TCR signaling from the cell membrane. Interacts with CD247/TCRZ (TCR zeta chain) and exert potent down- regulation of cell surface TCR/CD3 complexes. From Simian immunodeficiency virus (isolate F236/smH4) (SIV-sm) (Simian immunodeficiency virus sooty mangabey monkey).
   4386..4566    +  LTR            5' LTR (truncated): truncated 5' long terminal repeat (LTR) from HIV-1
   4638..4759    +  polyA_signal   SV40 poly(A) signal: SV40 polyadenylation signal
   4799..4934    +  rep_origin     SV40 ori: SV40 origin of replication
   4991..5007    -  protein_bind   lac operator: The lac repressor binds to the lac operator to inhibit transcription in E. coli. This inhibition can be relieved by adding lactose or isopropyl-β-D-thiogalactopyranoside (IPTG). lac repressor encoded by lacI
   5015..5045    -  promoter       lac promoter: promoter for the E. coli lac operon
   5060..5081    -  protein_bind   CAP binding site: CAP binding activates transcription in the presence of cAMP. E. coli catabolite activator protein
   5094..5186    -  CDS            lacI (fragment): lac repressor; lacI; The lac repressor binds to the lac operator to inhibit transcription in E. coli. This inhibition can be relieved by adding lactose or isopropyl-β-D-thiogalactopyranoside (IPTG).
   5369..5957    -  rep_origin     ori: high-copy-number ColE1/pMB1/pBR322/pUC origin of replication
   6128..6988    -  CDS            AmpR: β-lactamase; bla; confers resistance to ampicillin, carbenicillin, and related antibiotics
   6989..7093    -  promoter       AmpR promoter: bla
   7188..7223    +  CDS            rop (fragment): Rop protein, which maintains plasmids at low copy number; rop
   7325..7424    +  misc_feature   bom (fragment): basis of mobility region from pBR322
   7430..7584    -  CDS            lacZα (fragment): LacZα fragment of β-galactosidase; lacZ fragment
   7598..7824    +  promoter       RSV promoter: Rous sarcoma virus enhancer/promoter
   7825..8005    +  LTR            5' LTR (truncated): truncated 5' long terminal repeat (LTR) from HIV-1
   8052..8177    +  misc_feature   HIV-1 Ψ: packaging signal of human immunodeficiency virus type 1
   8161..8499    +  CDS            HIV-1 gag (fragment): gag protein from human immunodeficiency virus 1; gag
   8670..8903    +  misc_feature   RRE: The Rev response element (RRE) of HIV-1 allows for Rev-dependent mRNA export from the nucleus to the cytoplasm.
   9280..9380    +  CDS            Rev (fragment): human immunodeficiency virus 1 (HIV-1) Rev protein; rev; enhances nuclear export of unspliced and incompletely spliced viral mRNAs
   9399..9515    +  misc_feature   cPPT/CTS: central polypurine tract and central termination sequence of HIV-1
   9528..9604    +  enhancer       CMV enhancer (fragment): human cytomegalovirus immediate early enhancer
