[The description below was written by a language model from this plasmid's Addgene catalogue record and pLannotate feature annotations shown in this document.]
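Description:
lenti-HA-mBec1 F121A is a lentiviral expression plasmid built on the pCDH-CMV-MCS-EF1-copGFP-T2A-Puro backbone. It carries mouse Beclin 1 (Becn1, also known as Atg6) with the F121A point mutation. The coding sequence was inserted between XbaI and NotI sites, both retained, and carries an N-terminal HA epitope. The feature table detects this tag only as a short fragment matching a 3xHA annotation, which is consistent with a single HA copy. Expression of the insert is driven by the CMV immediate early promoter and enhancer. In the circular sequence record these two elements span the numbering origin.

Downstream, an EF-1α core promoter joined to an HTLV-1 LTR-derived segment drives a second cassette. According to the backbone name, this cassette links copGFP and puromycin N-acetyltransferase through a T2A peptide, so transduced cells can be both visualised by green fluorescence and selected with puromycin. A WPRE follows to enhance transcript stability and expression.

The viral framework is of the third-generation type. An RSV promoter fused to a truncated HIV-1 5' LTR produces the genomic RNA, which contains the Ψ packaging signal with a partial gag sequence, the RRE for Rev-dependent nuclear export, and the cPPT/CTS. A truncated 3' LTR and an SV40 polyadenylation signal close the unit, and an SV40 origin is also present. Packaging functions must be supplied in trans.

In bacteria the plasmid replicates from a high-copy pUC-type origin and is selected with ampicillin. The stated purpose is lentiviral delivery of the mutant Becn1, which leads to hyperactive autophagy. The associated study examined autophagic sequestration of amyloid oligomers in an Alzheimer's disease context.
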