Addgene plasmid #99506: lenti-HA-mBec1 F121A
Purpose: Lentiviral expression of mutant Becn1 leading to hyperactive autophagy
Depositing lab: Congcong He. Depositing organization: Northwestern University. Publication: A Becn1 mutation mediates hyperactive autophagic sequestration of amyloid oligomers and improved cognition in Alzheimer's disease. Rocchi A, Yamamoto S, Ting T, Fan Y, Sadleir K, Wang Y, Zhang W, Huang S, Levine B, Vassar R, He C. PLoS Genet. 2017 Aug 14;13(8):e1006962. doi: 10.1371/journal.pgen.1006962. eCollection 2017 Aug. PGENETICS-D-17-00681 PubMed 28806762.
Backbone
  Vector backbone: pCDH-CMV-MCS-EF1-copGFP-T2A-Puro
  Backbone manufacturer: System Biosciences
  Vector type: Lentiviral
  Selectable markers: Puromycin ; copGFP
Growth in bacteria
  Bacterial resistance: Ampicillin, 100 μg/mL
  Growth temperature: 37°C
  Growth strain: NEB Stable
  Copy number: High Copy
Gene/Insert
  Gene/Insert name: Beclin 1 (alt name: Becn1)
  Species: M. musculus (mouse)
  Mutation: F121A
  Entrez Gene: Becn1 (a.k.a. Atg6)
  Promoter: CMV
  Tag / fusion protein: HA (N terminal on insert)
  Cloning method: Restriction Enzyme; 5′ cloning site XbaI (not destroyed); 3′ cloning site NotI (not destroyed)
  Sequencing primers: 5′ LNCX
Terms and licenses: Academic/Nonprofit Terms; Industry Terms: Not Available to Industry
How to cite: lenti-HA-mBec1 F121A was a gift from Congcong He (Addgene plasmid # 99506 ; http://n2t.net/addgene:99506 ; RRID:Addgene_99506)
